Addgene plasmid #132252: pDONR221_SLC31A1
Purpose: Gateway entry clone with codon-optimized ORF sequence for subcloning into custom expression vectors
Depositing lab: RESOLUTE Consortium & Giulio Superti-Furga. Depositing organization: CeMM Research Center for Molecular Medicine. Publication: The RESOLUTE consortium: unlocking SLC transporters for drug discovery. Superti-Furga G, Lackner D, Wiedmer T, Ingles-Prieto A, Barbosa B, Girardi E, Goldmann U, Gurtl B, Klavins K, Klimek C, Lindinger S, Lineiro-Retes E, Muller AC, Onstein S, Redinger G, Reil D, Sedlyarov V, Wolf G, Crawford M, Everley R, ... Steppan CM. Nat Rev Drug Discov. 2020 Jul;19(7):429-430. doi: 10.1038/d41573-020-00056-6. PubMed 32265506.
Backbone
  Vector backbone: pDONR221
  Backbone manufacturer: Thermo Fisher Scientific
  Backbone size w/o insert (bp): 2550
  Vector type: Mammalian Expression
Growth in bacteria
  Bacterial resistance: Kanamycin, 50 μg/mL
  Growth temperature: 37°C
  Growth strain: Stbl3
  Copy number: High Copy
Gene/Insert
  Gene/Insert name: SLC31A1 (alt name: hCTR1, CTR1, COPT1)
  Species: H. sapiens (human)
  Insert size (bp): 570
  Entrez Gene: SLC31A1 (a.k.a. COPT1, CTR1, NSCT)
  Cloning method: Gateway Cloning
  Sequencing primers: 5′ M13-fwd; 3′ M13-rev
Terms and licenses: Academic/Nonprofit Terms; Industry Terms
Depositor comments: For more information on the full Resolute plasmid collection, please see www.addgene.org/depositor-collections/re-solute/. Please provide your feedback on this plasmid to the RESOLUTE consortium by filling out their RESOLUTE repository feedback form: https://forms.office.com/Pages/ResponsePage.aspx?id=0e05yklzmkS7rjFGQL4N7z4feCLQvEJAmVcOCM_u885UN1JJRko0Ukg4TVQwNTZLOUxPQVJWT1NHUCQlQCN0PWcu
How to cite: pDONR221_SLC31A1 was a gift from RESOLUTE Consortium & Giulio Superti-Furga (Addgene plasmid # 132252 ; http://n2t.net/addgene:132252 ; RRID:Addgene_132252)
