[The description below was written by a language model from this plasmid's Addgene catalogue record and the feature table of its GenBank file.]
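Description:
pDONR221_SLC31A1 is a Gateway entry clone built on the pDONR221 backbone, carrying a codon-optimized open reading frame for human SLC31A1 (also known as CTR1, hCTR1 or COPT1), the high-affinity copper uptake transporter of the solute carrier family. The circular plasmid is 3120 bp, made up of a roughly 2.55 kb backbone and a 570 bp insert. It is propagated in E. coli from a high-copy ColE1/pUC-type origin and selected with kanamycin through the aph(3')-Ia (KanR) gene. Although the catalogue lists the vector type as mammalian expression, the annotated features include no eukaryotic promoter or polyadenylation signal, so the plasmid serves as a donor of the ORF rather than as an expression vector in its own right.

The feature table does not annotate the ORF itself, but its position is evident from the gap between the attL1 and attL2 sites, which flank a region consistent with the stated insert size. These attL sites are the substrates for LR Clonase, which transfers the ORF directionally and in frame into any attR-containing destination vector, letting users choose their own promoter, tags and selection system. Upstream of attL1, the rrnB T2 and T1 terminators insulate the insert from read-through transcription originating in the backbone, limiting unintended expression in bacteria. A T7 promoter lies just outside attL2, oriented toward the insert, and M13 forward and reverse primer sites bracket the cassette for sequence verification. The record does not state whether the ORF retains a stop codon or carries any tag. The clone belongs to a consortium-wide collection of SLC transporter ORFs intended for subcloning into custom expression vectors for transporter research and drug discovery.
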