LOCUS       Exported 3120 bp ds-DNA circular SYN 12-MAY-2021
DEFINITION  Gateway entry clone with codon-optimized ORF sequence for subcloning
            into custom expression vectors.
ACCESSION   .
VERSION     .
KEYWORDS    pDONR221_SLC31A1
SOURCE      synthetic DNA construct
  ORGANISM  synthetic DNA construct
REFERENCE   1 (bases 1 to 3120)
  TITLE     RESOLUTE consortium SLC collection
REFERENCE   2 (bases 1 to 3120)
  AUTHORS   .
  TITLE     Direct Submission
  JOURNAL   Exported May 12, 2021 from SnapGene Server 1.1.58
            http://www.snapgene.com
FEATURES             Location/Qualifiers
     source          1..3120
                     /organism="synthetic DNA construct"
                     /mol_type="other DNA"
     primer_bind     92..109
                     /label=L4440
                     /note="L4440 vector, forward primer"
     terminator      268..295
                     /label=rrnB T2 terminator
                     /note="transcription terminator T2 from the E. coli rrnB
                     gene"
     terminator      387..473
                     /gene="Escherichia coli rrnB"
                     /label=rrnB T1 terminator
                     /note="transcription terminator T1 from the E. coli rrnB
                     gene"
     primer_bind     522..544
                     /label=M13/pUC Forward
                     /note="In lacZ gene"
     primer_bind     536..553
                     /label=M13 Forward
                     /note="In lacZ gene. Also called M13-F20 or M13 (-21)
                     Forward"
     primer_bind     537..553
                     /label=M13 fwd
                     /note="common sequencing primer, one of multiple similar
                     variants"
     protein_bind    569..668
                     /gene="mutant version of attL"
                     /label=attL1
                     /bound_moiety="LR Clonase(TM)"
                     /note="recombination site for the Gateway(R) LR reaction"
     protein_bind    complement(1245..1344)
                     /gene="mutant version of attL"
                     /label=attL2
                     /bound_moiety="LR Clonase(TM)"
                     /note="recombination site for the Gateway(R) LR reaction"
     primer_bind     complement(1361..1380)
                     /label=T7
                     /note="T7 promoter, forward primer"
     promoter        complement(1362..1380)
                     /label=T7 promoter
                     /note="promoter for bacteriophage T7 RNA polymerase"
     primer_bind     complement(1385..1401)
                     /label=M13 rev
                     /note="common sequencing primer, one of multiple similar
                     variants"
     primer_bind     complement(1385..1401)
                     /label=M13 Reverse
                     /note="In lacZ gene. Also called M13-rev"
     primer_bind     complement(1503..1522)
                     /label=pENTR-R
                     /note="pENTR vectors, reverse primer"
     CDS             1514..2323
                     /codon_start=1
                     /gene="aph(3')-Ia"
                     /product="aminoglycoside phosphotransferase"
                     /label=KanR
                     /note="confers resistance to kanamycin in bacteria or G418
                     (Geneticin(R)) in eukaryotes"
                     /translation="MSHIQRETSRPRLNSNMDADLYGYKWARDNVGQSGATIYRLYGKP
                     DAPELFLKHGKGSVANDVTDEMVRLNWLTEFMPLPTIKHFIRTPDDAWLLTTAIPGKTA
                     FQVLEEYPDSGENIVDALAVFLRRLHSIPVCNCPFNSDRVFRLAQAQSRMNNGLVDASD
                     FDDERNGWPVEQVWKEMHKLLPFSPDSVVTHGDFSLDNLIFDEGKLIGCIDVGRVGIAD
                     RYQDLAILWNCLGEFSPSLQKRLFQKYGIDNPDMNKLQFHLMLDEFF"
     primer_bind     complement(1581..1600)
                     /label=Kan-R
                     /note="Kanamycin resistance gene, reverse primer"
     rep_origin      2470..3058
                     /direction=RIGHT
                     /label=ori
                     /note="high-copy-number ColE1/pMB1/pBR322/pUC origin of
                     replication"
     primer_bind     2959..2978
                     /label=pBR322ori-F
                     /note="pBR322 origin, forward primer"
ORIGIN
        1 ctttcctgcg ttatcccctg attctgtgga taaccgtatt accgcctttg agtgagctga
       61 taccgctcgc cgcagccgaa cgaccgagcg cagcgagtca gtgagcgagg aagcggaaga
      121 gcgcccaata cgcaaaccgc ctctccccgc gcgttggccg attcattaat gcagctggca
      181 cgacaggttt cccgactgga aagcgggcag tgagcgcaac gcaattaata cgcgtaccgc
      241 tagccaggaa gagtttgtag aaacgcaaaa aggccatccg tcaggatggc cttctgctta
      301 gtttgatgcc tggcagttta tggcgggcgt cctgcccgcc accctccggg ccgttgcttc
      361 acaacgttca aatccgctcc cggcggattt gtcctactca ggagagcgtt caccgacaaa
      421 caacagataa aacgaaaggc ccagtcttcc gactgagcct ttcgttttat ttgatgcctg
      481 gcagttccct actctcgcgt taacgctagc atggatgttt tcccagtcac gacgttgtaa
      541 aacgacggcc agtcttaagc tcgggcccca aataatgatt ttattttgac tgatagtgac
      601 ctgttcgttg caacacattg atgagcaatg cttttttata atgccaactt tgtacaaaaa
      661 agcaggctcc accatggacc acagccacca catgggcatg tcctacatgg attctaacag
      721 caccatgcag cccagccacc accaccctac cacatccgcc tctcacagcc acggaggagg
      781 cgacagctcc atgatgatga tgccaatgac cttctatttt ggcttcaaga acgtggagct
      841 gctgttttcc ggcctggtca tcaacacagc aggagagatg gcaggagcct ttgtggccgt
      901 gttcctgctg gccatgttct acgagggcct gaagatcgcc cgggagtctc tgctgagaaa
      961 gtcccaggtg tctatccggt ataacagcat gcccgtgcct ggcccaaatg gcaccatcct
     1021 gatggagacc cacaagacag tgggccagca gatgctgtcc tttccccacc tgctgcagac
     1081 agtgctgcac atcatccagg tggtcatctc ttactttctg atgctgatct tcatgaccta
     1141 caatggctat ctgtgcatcg cagtggcagc aggagcagga acaggctatt ttctgttctc
     1201 ttggaagaag gccgtggtgg tggatatcac agagcactgt cacgacccag ctttcttgta
     1261 caaagttggc attataagaa agcattgctt atcaatttgt tgcaacgaac aggtcactat
     1321 cagtcaaaat aaaatcatta tttgccatcc agctgatatc ccctatagtg agtcgtatta
     1381 catggtcata gctgtttcct ggcagctctg gcccgtgtct caaaatctct gatgttacat
     1441 tgcacaagat aaaaatatat catcatgaac aataaaactg tctgcttaca taaacagtaa
     1501 tacaaggggt gttatgagcc atattcaacg ggaaacgtcg aggccgcgat taaattccaa
     1561 catggatgct gatttatatg ggtataaatg ggctcgcgat aatgtcgggc aatcaggtgc
     1621 gacaatctat cgcttgtatg ggaagcccga tgcgccagag ttgtttctga aacatggcaa
     1681 aggtagcgtt gccaatgatg ttacagatga gatggtcaga ctaaactggc tgacggaatt
     1741 tatgcctctt ccgaccatca agcattttat ccgtactcct gatgatgcat ggttactcac
     1801 cactgcgatc cccggaaaaa cagcattcca ggtattagaa gaatatcctg attcaggtga
     1861 aaatattgtt gatgcgctgg cagtgttcct gcgccggttg cattcgattc ctgtttgtaa
     1921 ttgtcctttt aacagcgatc gcgtatttcg tctcgctcag gcgcaatcac gaatgaataa
     1981 cggtttggtt gatgcgagtg attttgatga cgagcgtaat ggctggcctg ttgaacaagt
     2041 ctggaaagaa atgcataaac ttttgccatt ctcaccggat tcagtcgtca ctcatggtga
     2101 tttctcactt gataacctta tttttgacga ggggaaatta ataggttgta ttgatgttgg
     2161 acgagtcgga atcgcagacc gataccagga tcttgccatc ctatggaact gcctcggtga
     2221 gttttctcct tcattacaga aacggctttt tcaaaaatat ggtattgata atcctgatat
     2281 gaataaattg cagtttcatt tgatgctcga tgagtttttc taatcagaat tggttaattg
     2341 gttgtaacac tggcagagca ttacgctgac ttgacgggac ggcgcaagct catgaccaaa
     2401 atcccttaac gtgagttacg cgtcgttcca ctgagcgtca gaccccgtag aaaagatcaa
     2461 aggatcttct tgagatcctt tttttctgcg cgtaatctgc tgcttgcaaa caaaaaaacc
     2521 accgctacca gcggtggttt gtttgccgga tcaagagcta ccaactcttt ttccgaaggt
     2581 aactggcttc agcagagcgc agataccaaa tactgttctt ctagtgtagc cgtagttagg
     2641 ccaccacttc aagaactctg tagcaccgcc tacatacctc gctctgctaa tcctgttacc
     2701 agtggctgct gccagtggcg ataagtcgtg tcttaccggg ttggactcaa gacgatagtt
     2761 accggataag gcgcagcggt cgggctgaac ggggggttcg tgcacacagc ccagcttgga
     2821 gcgaacgacc tacaccgaac tgagatacct acagcgtgag ctatgagaaa gcgccacgct
     2881 tcccgaaggg agaaaggcgg acaggtatcc ggtaagcggc agggtcggaa caggagagcg
     2941 cacgagggag cttccagggg gaaacgcctg gtatctttat agtcctgtcg ggtttcgcca
     3001 cctctgactt gagcgtcgat ttttgtgatg ctcgtcaggg gggcggagcc tatggaaaaa
     3061 cgccagcaac gcggcctttt tacggttcct ggccttttgc tggccttttg ctcacatgtt
//
