>Addgene plasmid #132252 | pDONR221_SLC31A1 | depositor partial sequence | sequence record 253904 | Codon-optimized ORF of SLC31A1
ATGGACCACAGCCACCACATGGGCATGTCCTACATGGATTCTAACAGCACCATGCAGCCCAGCCACCACC
ACCCTACCACATCCGCCTCTCACAGCCACGGAGGAGGCGACAGCTCCATGATGATGATGCCAATGACCTT
CTATTTTGGCTTCAAGAACGTGGAGCTGCTGTTTTCCGGCCTGGTCATCAACACAGCAGGAGAGATGGCA
GGAGCCTTTGTGGCCGTGTTCCTGCTGGCCATGTTCTACGAGGGCCTGAAGATCGCCCGGGAGTCTCTGC
TGAGAAAGTCCCAGGTGTCTATCCGGTATAACAGCATGCCCGTGCCTGGCCCAAATGGCACCATCCTGAT
GGAGACCCACAAGACAGTGGGCCAGCAGATGCTGTCCTTTCCCCACCTGCTGCAGACAGTGCTGCACATC
ATCCAGGTGGTCATCTCTTACTTTCTGATGCTGATCTTCATGACCTACAATGGCTATCTGTGCATCGCAG
TGGCAGCAGGAGCAGGAACAGGCTATTTTCTGTTCTCTTGGAAGAAGGCCGTGGTGGTGGATATCACAGA
GCACTGTCAC
